>Addgene plasmid #29645 | BirA in pENTR1A (w860-1) | depositor full sequence | sequence record 12606 | Author sequence
CTTTCCTGCGTTATCCCCTGATTCTGTGGATAACCGTATTACCGCTAGCATGGATCTCGGGGACGTCTAA
CTACTAAGCGAGAGTAGGGAACTGCCAGGCATCAAATAAAACGAAAGGCTCAGTCGGAAGACTGGGCCTT
TCGTTTTATCTGTTGTTTGTCGGTGAACGCTCTCCTGAGTAGGACAAATCCGCCGGGAGCGGATTTGAAC
GTTGTGAAGCAACGGCCCGGAGGGTGGCGGGCAGGACGCCCGCCATAAACTGCCAGGCATCAAACTAAGC
AGAAGGCCATCCTGACGGATGGCCTTTTTGCGTTTCTACAAACTCTTCCTGTTAGTTAGTTACTTAAGCT
CGGGCCCCAAATAATGATTTTATTTTGACTGATAGTGACCTGTTCGTTGCAACAAATTGATAAGCAATGC
TTTTTTATAATGCCAACTTTGTACAAAAAAGCAGGCTTTAAAGGAACCAATTCAGTCGACTGGATCCGAA
TTCATGAAGGATAACACCGTGCCACTGAAATTGATTGCCCTGTTAGCGAACGGTGAATTTCACTCTGGCG
AGCAGTTGGGTGAAACGCTGGGAATGAGCCGGGCGGCTATTAATAAACACATTCAGACACTGCGTGACTG
GGGCGTTGATGTCTTTACCGTTCCGGGTAAAGGATACAGCCTGCCTGAGCCTATCCAGTTACTTAATGCT
AAACAGATATTGGGTCAGCTGGATGGCGGTAGTGTAGCCGTGCTGCCAGTGATTGACTCCACGAATCAGT
ACCTTCTTGATCGTATCGGAGAGCTTAAATCGGGCGATGCTTGCATTGCAGAATACCAGCAGGCTGGCCG
TGGTCGCCGGGGTCGGAAATGGTTTTCGCCTTTTGGCGCAAACTTATATTTGTCGATGTTCTGGCGTCTG
GAACAAGGCCCGGCGGCGGCGATTGGTTTAAGTCTGGTTATCGGTATCGTGATGGCGGAAGTATTACGCA
AGCTGGGTGCAGATAAAGTTCGTGTTAAATGGCCTAATGACCTCTATCTGCAGGATCGCAAGCTGGCAGG
CATTCTGGTGGAGCTGACTGGCAAAACTGGCGATGCGGCGCAAATAGTCATTGGAGCCGGGATCAACATG
GCAATGCGCCGTGTTGAAGAGAGTGTCGTTAATCAGGGGTGGATCACGCTGCAGGAAGCGGGGATCAATC
TCGATCGTAATACGTTGGCGGCCATGCTAATACGTGAATTACGTGCTGCGTTGGAACTCTTCGAACAAGA
AGGATTGGCACCTTATCTGTCGCGCTGGGAAAAGCTGGATAATTTTATTAATCGCCCAGTGAAACTTATC
ATTGGTGATAAAGAAATATTTGGCATTTCACGCGGAATAGACAAACAGGGGGCTTTATTACTTGAGCAGG
ATGGAATAATAAAACCCTGGATGGGCGGTGAAATATCCCTGCGTAGTGCAGAAAAAGGTAAGCTTGATAT
CTAGACCCAGCTTTCTTGTACAAAGTTGGCATTATAAGAAAGCATTGCTTATCAATTTGTTGCAACGAAC
AGGTCACTATCAGTCAAAATAAAATCATTATTTGCCATCCAGCTGCAGCTCTGGCCCGTGTCTCAAAATC
TCTGATGTTACATTGCACAAGATAAAAATATATCATCATGAACAATAAAACTGTCTGCTTACATAAACAG
TAATACAAGGGGTGTTATGAGCCATATTCAACGGGAAACGTCGAGGCCGCGATTAAATTCCAACATGGAT
GCTGATTTATATGGGTATAAATGGGCTCGCGATAATGTCGGGCAATCAGGTGCGACAATCTATCGCTTGT
ATGGGAAGCCCGATGCGCCAGAGTTGTTTCTGAAACATGGCAAAGGTAGCGTTGCCAATGATGTTACAGA
TGAGATGGTCAGACTAAACTGGCTGACGGAATTTATGCCTCTTCCGACCATCAAGCATTTTATCCGTACT
CCTGATGATGCATGGTTACTCACCACTGCGATCCCCGGAAAAACAGCATTCCAGGTATTAGAAGAATATC
CTGATTCAGGTGAAAATATTGTTGATGCGCTGGCAGTGTCCCTGCGCCGGTTGCATTCGATTCCTGTTTG
TAATTGTCCTTTTAACAGCGATCGCGTATTTCGTCTCGCTCAGGCGCAATCACGAATGAATAACGGTTTG
GTTGATGCGAGTGATTTTGATGACGAGCGTAATGGCTGGCCTGTTGAACAAGTCTGGAAAGAAATGCATA
AACTTTTGCCATTCTCACCGGATTCAGTCGTCACTCATGGTGATTTCTCACTTGATAACCTTATTTTTGA
CGAGGGGAAATTAATAGGTTGTATTGATGTTGGACGAGTCGGAATCGCAGACCGATACCAGGATCTTGCC
ATCCTATGGAACTGCCTCGGTGAGTTTTCTCCTTCATTACAGAAACGGCTTTTTCAAAAATATGGTATTG
ATAATCCTGATATGAATAAATTGCAGTTTCATTTGATGCTCGATGAGTTTTTCTAATCAGAATTGGTTAA
TTGGTTGTAACATTATTCAGATTGGGCCCCGTTCCACTGAGCGTCAGACCCGGTAGAAAAGATCAAAGGA
TCTTCTTGAGATCCTTTTTTTCTGCGCGTAATCTGCTGCTTGCAAACAAAAAAACCACCGCTACCAGCGG
TGGTTTGTTTGCCGGATCAAGAGCTACCAACTCTTTTTCCGAAGGTAACTGGCTTCAGCAGAGCGCAGAT
ACCAAATACTGTTCTTCTAGTGTAGCCGTAGTTAGGCCACCACTTCAAGAACTCTGTAGCACCGCCTACA
TACCTCGCTCTGCTAATCCTGTTACCAGTGGCTGCTGCCAGTGGCGATAAGTCGTGTCTTACCGGGTTGG
ACTCAAGACGATAGTTACCGGATAAGGCGCAGCGGTCGGGCTGAACGGGGGGTTCGTGCACACAGCCCAG
CTTGGAGCGAACGACCTACACCGAACTGAGATACCTACAGCGTGAGCTATGAGAAAGCGCCACGCTTCCC
GAAGGGAGAAAGGCGGACAGGTATCCGGTAAGCGGCAGGGTCGGAACAGGAGAGCGCACGAGGGAGCTTC
CAGGGGGAAACGCCTGGTATCTTTATAGTCCTGTCGGGTTTCGCCACCTCTGACTTGAGCGTCGATTTTT
GTGATGCTCGTCAGGGGGGCGGAGCCTATGGAAAAACGCCAGCAACGCGGCCTTTTTACGGTTCCTGGCC
TTTTGCTGGCCTTTTGCTCACATGTT
Features (pLannotate 1.2.2; 8 found; start..end, strand, type, name):
      1..46      +  rep_origin     RSF ori (fragment): Plasmids containing the RSF 1030 origin of replication can be propagated in E. coli cells that contain additional plasmids with compatible origins.
    106..149     -  terminator     rrnB T1 terminator: Escherichia coli rrnB; transcription terminator T1 from the E. coli rrnB gene
    281..308     +  terminator     rrnB T2 terminator: transcription terminator T2 from the E. coli rrnB gene
    358..457     +  protein_bind   attL1: mutant version of attL; recombination site for the Gateway® LR reaction LR Clonase™
    494..1456    +  CDS            birA: BIRA_ECOLI - Also known as bioR, dhbB. Experimental evidence at protein level: Swiss-Prot protein existence level 1. Acts both as a biotin--[acetyl-CoA-carboxylase] ligase and a biotin-operon repressor. In the presence of ATP, BirA activates biotin to form the BirA-biotinyl-5'-adenylate (BirA-bio-5'-AMP or holoBirA) complex. HoloBirA can either transfer the biotinyl moiety to the biotin carboxyl carrier protein (BCCP) subunit of acetyl-CoA carboxylase, or bind to the biotin operator site and inhibit transcription of the operon. From Escherichia coli (strain K12).
   1475..1574    -  protein_bind   attL2: mutant version of attL; recombination site for the Gateway® LR reaction LR Clonase™
   1697..2506    +  CDS            KanR: aminoglycoside phosphotransferase; aph(3')-Ia; confers resistance to kanamycin in bacteria or G418 (Geneticin®) in eukaryotes
   2596..3184    +  rep_origin     ori: high-copy-number ColE1/pMB1/pBR322/pUC origin of replication
