[The description below was written by a language model from this plasmid's Addgene catalogue record and pLannotate feature annotations shown in this document.]
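Description:
BirA in pENTR1A (w860-1) is a Gateway entry clone built on the Invitrogen pENTR1A backbone and carrying the Escherichia coli biotin ligase gene birA. The plasmid totals about 3.2 kb, is maintained in E. coli at high copy through a ColE1/pUC-type origin, and is selected with kanamycin via an aminoglycoside phosphotransferase marker. The annotation also picks up a very short fragment matching an RSF origin, which is unlikely to be a functional element. The rrnB T1 and T2 transcription terminators lie upstream of the cloning region, where they insulate the insert from read-through transcription originating in the backbone.

The roughly 980 bp insert was amplified from the E. coli TOP10F' strain and cloned between EcoRI and EcoRV sites, both of which were preserved. It sits between attL1 and attL2, so an LR recombination reaction can move the BirA coding sequence into any compatible destination vector. As an entry vector it has no annotated promoter driving the insert, and expression depends on the destination vector chosen. BirA activates biotin to biotinyl-5'-AMP and transfers it to its acceptor protein; in practice it is used to biotinylate proteins carrying an AviTag. The depositor states that the sequence was confirmed and that function was tested in E. coli with an AviTag fusion substrate. The plasmid was designed for in vivo biotinylation of substrates. The depositor cautions that recombination into destination vectors supplying an N-terminal tag is not recommended, because the tag would be out of frame with BirA. Any desired tag should instead be cloned directly into this vector, which also avoids extra sequence in the expressed protein.
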