Addgene plasmid #29645: BirA in pENTR1A (w860-1)
Depositing lab: Eric Campeau. Depositing organization: University of Massachusetts, Worcester.
Backbone
  Vector backbone: pENTR1A
  Backbone manufacturer: Invitrogen
  Backbone size w/o insert (bp): 2266
  Vector type: Entry vector
Growth in bacteria
  Bacterial resistance: Kanamycin, 50 μg/mL
  Growth temperature: 37°C
  Growth strain: DH5alpha
  Growth instructions: TOP10F', 37oC
  Copy number: High Copy
Gene/Insert
  Gene/Insert name: BirA (alt name: biotin ligase)
  Insert size (bp): 980
  Cloning method: Restriction Enzyme; 5′ cloning site Eco RI (not destroyed); 3′ cloning site Eco RV (not destroyed)
  Sequencing primers: 5′ ENTRforw; 3′ ENTRrev
Terms and licenses: Academic/Nonprofit Terms; Industry Terms: Not Available to Industry
Depositor comments: The BirA gene was amplified from the E.coli TOP10F' strain, sequence confirmed, and functionally tested in E.coli using a protein fused to an AviTag. Please note that using this plasmid in a LR reaction with a Destination vector encoding an N-terminal tag is not recommended as it would not be in frame with the BirA sequence. This plasmid was designed to be used to biotinylate substrates in vivo. To add a tag to BirA, clone the desired tag into the vector itself, rather than using Gateway cloning--this approach will also prevent unnecessary sequence in the expressed protein.
How to cite: BirA in pENTR1A (w860-1) was a gift from Eric Campeau (Addgene plasmid # 29645 ; http://n2t.net/addgene:29645 ; RRID:Addgene_29645)
