>Addgene plasmid #29645 | BirA in pENTR1A (w860-1) | addgene partial sequence | sequence record 35158 | 29645 with pENTR-R
GTTTTATTGTTCATGATGATATATTTTTATCTTGTGCAATGTAACATCAGAGATTTTGAGACACGGGCCA
GAGCTGCAGCTGGATGGCAAATAATGATTTTATTTTGACTGATAGTGACCTGTTCGTTGCAACAAATTGA
TAAGCAATGCTTTCTTATAATGCCAACTTTGTACAAGAAAGCTGGGTCTAGATATCAAGCTTACCTTTTT
CTGCACTACGCAGGGATATTTCACCGCCCATCCAGGGTTTTATTATTCCATCCTGCTCAAGTAATAAAGC
CCCCTGTTTGTCTATTCCGCGTGAAATGCCAAATATTTCTTTATCACCAATGATAAGTTTCACTGGGCGA
TTAATAAAATTATCCAGCTTTTCCCAGCGCGACAGATAAGGTGCCAATCCTTCTTGTTCGAAGAGTTCCA
ACGCAGCACGTAATTCACGTATTAGCATGGCCGCCAACGTATTACGATCGAGATTGATCCCCGCTTCCTG
CAGCGTGATCCACCCCTGATTAACGACACTCTCTTCAACACGGCGCATTGCCATGTTGATCCCGGCTCCA
ATGACTATTTGCGCCGCATCGCCAGTTTTGCCAGTCAGCTCCACCAGAATGCCTGCCAGCTTGCGATCCT
GCAGATAGAGGTCATTAGGCCATTTAACACGAACTTTATCTGCACCCAGCTTGCGTAATACTTCCGCCAT
CACGATACCGATAACCAGACTTAAACCAATCGCCGCCGCCGGGCCTTGTTCCAGACGCCAGAACATCGAC
AAATATAAGTTTGCGCCAAAAGGCGAAAACCATTTCCGACCCCGGCGACCACGGCCAGCCTGCTGGTATT
CTGCAATGCAAGCATCGCCCGATTTAAGCTCTCCGATACGATC
